>Addgene plasmid #17782 | CJ54 (cg5166a/c utr mut) | depositor partial sequence | sequence record 8735 | Author sequence
ACTAGTGACACCAGAAACCCAAGTCATCATTCCAAGTTAGTTTTTCCACCGGCGCAAGGAAAGGGCCGCG
CTTCATCCAGCATTCCGATTGTAAACTTACTTAGCATATAATGTGAACTCGGTTCGGAAGGAGCTGATCG
CTGATCGCTGATCGAAGCTGCAAGCTGGATGGAAGCTCTTTGCTTGCCCTGCGGGAAATGAAAAACGAAT
CTCACATTTTAGAGAGCTTCAAATTTATTCGTTTCCTTTTCGAAATTCGGTAGAACTAATTAATTTTTGT
TTAAATTGAATTTTGTTGCCACTTCTCCGCCTCTTCTTACACATTATTCGCCAGCATTTACCAGAAATGT
AATGACATCGATATATAAATGATTGTTTTGACGTTTCTCGGAGAAATTTCCTTGCTAGCTTTACAGGCAG
AAGCTAATCTCACAGCAAGAGCTTGAGTCAGGCTTCCTTTGGGTTTTAGTGCCTCCGTTGTCTCCGAATT
AATGAAAAATTAACAAGAACAATCCGTATTACTTCTTTGCCCGTCATAAATCGGTTTGGTTATATTTCGT
ATGATCTAGAAGCATCTGTTGTGGTCTGTTTTGTTTTGTAAACCTTCAAGTTTCCTTAAATGAAGCGGCC
GC
