>Addgene plasmid #17782 | CJ54 (cg5166a/c utr mut) | addgene partial sequence | sequence record 23714 | 17782 with Rluc-F
GGCAGAAGTTCCTANACTGAATTTGTCAAAGTAAAAGGTCTTCATTTTTCGCAAGAAGATGCACCTGATG
AAATGGGAAAATATATCAAATCGTTCGTTGAGCGAGTTCTCAAAAATGAACAATAATTCTAGGAGCTCGA
CACCAGAAACCCAAGTCATCATTCCAAGTTAGTTTTTCCACCGGCGCAAGGAAAGGGCCGCACTTCATCC
AGCATTCCGATTGTAAACTTACTTAGCATATAATGTGAACTCGGTTCGGAAGGAGCTGATCGCTGATCGC
TGATCGAAGCTGCAAGCTGGATGGAAGCTCTTTGCTTGCCCTGCGGGAAATGAAAAACGAATCTCACATT
TTAGAGAGCTTCAAATTTATTCGTTTCCTTTTCGAAATTCGGTAGAACTAATTAATTTTTGTTTAAATTG
AATTTTGTTGCCACTTCTCCGCCTCTTCTTACACATTATTCGCCAGCATTTACCAGAAATGTAATGACAT
CGATATATAAATGATTGTTTTGACGTTTCTCGGAGAAATTTCCTTGCTAGCTTTACAGGCAGAAGCTAAT
CTCACAGCAAGAGCTTGAGTCAGGCTTCCTTTGGGTTTTAGTGCCTCCGTTGTCTCCGAATTAATGAAAA
ATTAACAAGAACAATCCGTATTACTTCTTTGCCCGTCATAAATCGGTTTGGTTATATTTCGTATGATCTA
GAAGCATCTGTTGTGGTCTGTTTTGTTTTGTAAACCTTCAAGTTTCCTTAAATGAAGCGGCCGCTCGAGT
CTAGAGGGCCCTTCGAAGGTAAGCCTATCCCTAACCCTCTCCTCGGTCTCGATTCTACACGTACCGGTCA
TCATCACCATCACCATTGAGTTTAAACCCGCTGATCAGCCTCGACTGTGCCTCTAGANCGACTGATAANC
TTG
