[The description below was written by a language model from this plasmid's Addgene catalogue record.]
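Description:
CJ54 (cg5166a/c utr mut) is an insect-cell luciferase reporter plasmid built on pMT-puro, a Drosophila expression backbone that has been modified to carry a Renilla luciferase coding sequence. Expression is driven by the Drosophila metallothionein gene promoter, which is a metal-inducible promoter commonly used in cultured fly cells. The plasmid is propagated in E. coli under ampicillin selection, and a puromycin marker allows selection of transfected insect cells. The record does not state the copy number, and no feature table is provided, so the origin of replication, polyadenylation signal and other backbone details are not documented here.

The insert is a roughly 630 bp fragment of the 3′ UTR of the D. melanogaster gene CG5166 (the a/c transcript isoforms, judging by the name), cloned between SpeI and NotI sites downstream of Renilla luciferase, so that the reporter transcript carries the fly UTR sequence. This is the mutant version of the fragment. The record does not specify which nucleotides are altered, but in reporters of this design the mutations typically disrupt predicted small-RNA target sites, which makes the construct a non-responsive control for a matching wild-type UTR reporter. The associated study concerns intronic microRNA precursors that bypass Drosha processing, so the plasmid was presumably used in luciferase assays in Drosophila cells to test whether repression of the CG5166 UTR by such a microRNA depends on intact target sites. Renilla output would be compared between the wild-type and mutant reporters.
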