Addgene plasmid #17782: CJ54 (cg5166a/c utr mut)
Depositing lab: David Bartel. Depositing organization: Whitehead Institute for Biomedical Research. Publication: Intronic microRNA precursors that bypass Drosha processing. Ruby JG, Jan CH, Bartel DP. Nature. 2007 Jul 5. 448(7149):83-6. 10.1038/nature05983 PubMed 17589500.
Backbone
  Vector backbone: pMT-puro with renilla luciferase
  Backbone manufacturer: pMT-puro from David Sabatini Lab
  Vector type: Insect Expression, Luciferase ; Drosophila metallothionein gene promoter drives expression
  Selectable markers: Puromycin
Growth in bacteria
  Bacterial resistance: Ampicillin, 100 μg/mL
  Growth temperature: 37°C
  Growth strain: DH5alpha
  Copy number: Unknown
Gene/Insert
  Gene/Insert name: cg5166a/c utr fragment mut
  Species: D. melanogaster (fly)
  Insert size (bp): 630
  Mutation: mutant version
  GenBank ID: CG5166
  Tag / fusion protein: renilla luciferase (N terminal on backbone)
  Cloning method: Restriction Enzyme; 5′ cloning site SpeI (unknown if destroyed); 3′ cloning site NotI (unknown if destroyed)
  Sequencing primers: 5′ MT forward
Terms and licenses: Academic/Nonprofit Terms; Industry Terms: Not Available to Industry
How to cite: CJ54 (cg5166a/c utr mut) was a gift from David Bartel (Addgene plasmid # 17782 ; http://n2t.net/addgene:17782 ; RRID:Addgene_17782)
